Addgene plasmid #211434: pRSF-DUET-C17orf53_1-241-Strep
Purpose: bacterial expression of the N-terminal amino acids 1-241 of human C17orf53 C-terminally fused to a Strep-Tag
Depositing lab: Helmut Pospiech. Depositing organization: Leibniz Institute on Aging - Fritz Lipmann Institute (FLI).
Backbone
  Vector backbone: pRSFDuet-1
  Backbone manufacturer: Novagen
  Vector type: Bacterial Expression
Growth in bacteria
  Bacterial resistance: Kanamycin, 50 μg/mL
  Growth temperature: 37°C
  Growth strain: DH5alpha
  Copy number: High Copy
Gene/Insert
  Gene/Insert name: C17orf53 (alt names: HROB; MCM8IP)
  Species: H. sapiens (human)
  Mutation: Deletion of aa 242-646
  Entrez Gene: HROB (a.k.a. C17orf53, MCM8IP)
  Tag / fusion protein: Strep-Tag (C terminal on insert)
  Cloning method: Restriction Enzyme; 5′ cloning site NcoI (not destroyed); 3′ cloning site NdeI (not destroyed)
Terms and licenses: Academic/Nonprofit Terms; Industry Terms: Not Available to Industry
Depositor comments: generated by Julia Kutz (Leibniz Institute on Aging - Fritz Lipmann Institute, D-07745 Jena, Germany)
How to cite: pRSF-DUET-C17orf53_1-241-Strep was a gift from Helmut Pospiech (Addgene plasmid # 211434 ; http://n2t.net/addgene:211434 ; RRID:Addgene_211434)
