[The description below was written by a language model from this plasmid's Addgene catalogue record and pLannotate feature annotations shown in this document.]
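Description:
pRSF-DUET-C17orf53_1-241-Strep is a bacterial expression plasmid built on the Novagen pRSFDuet-1 backbone for producing an N-terminal fragment of human C17orf53 (also called HROB or MCM8IP) in E. coli. It replicates from the RSF1030 origin, recorded as high copy. This origin is compatible with other common replicons, so the plasmid can be co-maintained with other expression plasmids in the same cell. Selection is by kanamycin, through an aminoglycoside phosphotransferase gene driven by a bla-type promoter. The short fragments annotated as TcR, the partial AmpR promoter and the CAP binding site appear to be backbone remnants rather than functional units.

The insert encodes residues 1-241 of HROB, with residues 242-646 deleted, and is fused at its C-terminus to a Strep-Tag II for affinity capture on Strep-Tactin. It was cloned between NcoI and NdeI, and the table shows only one T7 promoter/lac operator unit, consistent with the insert spanning from the first cloning site to the second of the Duet vector. Transcription comes from this T7 promoter. Translation starts from the phage T7 gene 10 ribosome binding site, and a T7 terminator lies downstream. The plasmid-borne lacI gene, with its own promoter, supplies repressor, so expression is IPTG-inducible in hosts that provide T7 RNA polymerase. S-Tag and SET1 fragments are annotated downstream of the Strep-Tag; the record lists only the Strep-Tag as a fusion partner and does not state whether these are translated.

HROB is a DNA-binding protein that recruits the MCM8-MCM9 helicase to damaged DNA during homologous recombination. This construct suits recombinant production and purification of its N-terminal region, although the record states no use beyond bacterial expression.
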