Features (pLannotate 1.2.2; 17 found; start..end, strand, type, name):
      2..26      +  protein_bind   lac operator: The lac repressor binds to the lac operator to inhibit transcription in E. coli. This inhibition can be relieved by adding lactose or isopropyl-β-D-thiogalactopyranoside (IPTG). lac repressor encoded by lacI
     41..63      +  RBS            RBS: efficient ribosome binding site from bacteriophage T7 gene 10 (Olins and Rangwala, 1989)
     70..792     +  CDS            HROB (fragment): HROB_HUMAN - Also known as C17orf53. Experimental evidence at protein level: Swiss-Prot protein existence level 1. DNA-binding protein involved in homologous recombination that acts by recruiting the MCM8-MCM9 helicase complex to sites of DNA damage to promote DNA repair synthesis. From Homo sapiens (Human).
    793..815     +  CDS            Strep-Tag II (fragment): peptide that binds Strep-Tactin®, an engineered form of streptavidin
    887..928     +  CDS            S-Tag (fragment): affinity and epitope tag derived from pancreatic ribonuclease A
    958..975     +  CDS            SET1 (fragment): solubility-enhancement tag derived from T7 phage gene 10B
    983..1030    +  terminator     T7 terminator: transcription terminator for bacteriophage T7 RNA polymerase
   1194..1251    +  promoter       AmpR promoter (fragment): bla
   1260..2075    -  CDS            KanR: aminoglycoside phosphotransferase; aph(3')-Ia; confers resistance to kanamycin in bacteria or G418 (Geneticin®) in eukaryotes
   2076..2167    -  promoter       AmpR promoter: bla
   2183..2932    -  rep_origin     RSF ori: Plasmids containing the RSF 1030 origin of replication can be propagated in E. coli cells that contain additional plasmids with compatible origins.
   3015..3079    -  CDS            TcR (fragment): tetracycline efflux protein; tet; confers resistance to tetracycline
   3094..3115    -  protein_bind   CAP binding site: CAP binding activates transcription in the presence of cAMP. E. coli catabolite activator protein
   3128..4210    -  CDS            lacI: lac repressor; lacI; The lac repressor binds to the lac operator to inhibit transcription in E. coli. This inhibition can be relieved by adding lactose or isopropyl-β-D-thiogalactopyranoside (IPTG).
   4211..4288    -  promoter       lacI promoter: lacI
   4296..4331    -  CDS            TcR (fragment): tetracycline efflux protein; tet; confers resistance to tetracycline
   4334..1       +  promoter       T7 promoter (across the origin): promoter for bacteriophage T7 RNA polymerase
>Addgene plasmid #211434 | pRSF-DUET-C17orf53_1-241-Strep | addgene full sequence | sequence record 420531 | Addgene NGS Result
GGGAATTGTGAGCGGATAACAATTCCCCTGTAGAAATAATTTTGTTTAACTTTAATAAGGAGATATACCA
TGGCGTGCAGTTTGCAGAAGCTGTTTGCTGTGGAAGAGGAGTTTGAAGATGAGGATTTCTTGTCTGCTGT
GGAGGATGCAGAGAACCGGTTTACTGGCTCACTGCCTGTGAATGCTGGGCGCCTGAGACCTGTCTCTTCT
AGGCCACAGGAGACTGTGCAGGCACAGTCCTCCAGGCTGCTGCTGTTACACCCCACTGCTCCCTCAGAGG
CTTTGGGCCTGCCAGACTTGGACCTCTGCCTCCCTGCCTCCAGCACGCCCAGTGCTGACAGCCGTCCATC
ATGCATAGGAGCAGCTCCCCTAAGGCCTGTCTCTACTTCCAGCAGCTGGATTGGCAATCAGAGAAGAGTG
ACAGTGACAGAAGTGCTCAGAGAGACAGCAAGACCTCAGTCCTCAGCCTTACACCCCCTACTCACCTTTG
AGAGCCAACAGCAGCAAGTTGGTGGCTTTGAGGGGCCTGAACAAGACGAATTTGATAAAGTCCTGGCAAG
CATGGAGTTGGAGGAGCCTGGCATGGAGCTGGAATGTGGAGTCAGCAGTGAGGCCATACCAATCCTGCCT
GCCCAGCAGCGGGAGGGTTCAGTATTGGCTAAAAAAGCCCGGGTAGTTGATCTGAGTGGATCTTGCCAGA
AGGGGCCTGTGCCTGCCATCCACAAAGCGGGTATCATGTCCGCCCAGGATGAGTCTCTAGATCCTGTCAT
CCAATGTAGGACTCCACGACCCTGGAGCCACCCGCAGTTCGAAAAATGACATGGCAGATCTCAATTGGAT
ATCGGCCGGCCACGCGATCGCTGACGTCGGTACCCTCGAGTCTGGTAAAGAAACCGCTGCTGCGAAATTT
GAACGCCAGCACATGGACTCGTCTACTAGCGCAGCTTAATTAACCTAGGCTGCTGCCACCGCTGAGCAAT
AACTAGCATAACCCCTTGGGGCCTCTAAACGGGTCTTGAGGGGTTTTTTGCTGAAACCTCAGGCATTTGA
GAAGCACACGGTCACACTGCTTCCGGTAGTCAATAAACCGGTAAACCAGCAATAGACATAAGCGGCTATT
TAACGACCCTGCCCTGAACCGACGACAAGCTGACGACCGGGTCTCCGCAAGTGGCACTTTTCGGGGAAAT
GTGCGCGGAACCCCTATTTGTTTATTTTTCTAAATACATTCAAATATGTATCCGCTCATGAATTAATTCT
TAGAAAAACTCATCGAGCATCAAATGAAACTGCAATTTATTCATATCAGGATTATCAATACCATATTTTT
GAAAAAGCCGTTTCTGTAATGAAGGAGAAAACTCACCGAGGCAGTTCCATAGGATGGCAAGATCCTGGTA
TCGGTCTGCGATTCCGACTCGTCCAACATCAATACAACCTATTAATTTCCCCTCGTCAAAAATAAGGTTA
TCAAGTGAGAAATCACCATGAGTGACGACTGAATCCGGTGAGAATGGCAAAAGTTTATGCATTTCTTTCC
AGACTTGTTCAACAGGCCAGCCATTACGCTCGTCATCAAAATCACTCGCATCAACCAAACCGTTATTCAT
TCGTGATTGCGCCTGAGCGAGACGAAATACGCGGTCGCTGTTAAAAGGACAATTACAAACAGGAATCGAA
TGCAACCGGCGCAGGAACACTGCCAGCGCATCAACAATATTTTCACCTGAATCAGGATATTCTTCTAATA
CCTGGAATGCTGTTTTCCCGGGGATCGCAGTGGTGAGTAACCATGCATCATCAGGAGTACGGATAAAATG
CTTGATGGTCGGAAGAGGCATAAATTCCGTCAGCCAGTTTAGTCTGACCATCTCATCTGTAACATCATTG
GCAACGCTACCTTTGCCATGTTTCAGAAACAACTCTGGCGCATCGGGCTTCCCATACAATCGATAGATTG
TCGCACCTGATTGCCCGACATTATCGCGAGCCCATTTATACCCATATAAATCAGCATCCATGTTGGAATT
TAATCGCGGCCTAGAGCAAGACGTTTCCCGTTGAATATGGCTCATACTCTTCCTTTTTCAATATTATTGA
AGCATTTATCAGGGTTATTGTCTCATGAGCGGATACATATTTGAATGTATTTAGAAAAATAAACAAATAG
GCATGCAGCGCTCTTCCGCTTCCTCGCTCACTGACTCGCTACGCTCGGTCGTTCGACTGCGGCGAGCGGT
GTCAGCTCACTCAAAAGCGGTAATACGGTTATCCACAGAATCAGGGGATAAAGCCGGAAAGAACATGTGA
GCAAAAAGCAAAGCACCGGAAGAAGCCAACGCCGCAGGCGTTTTTCCATAGGCTCCGCCCCCCTGACGAG
CATCACAAAAATCGACGCTCAAGCCAGAGGTGGCGAAACCCGACAGGACTATAAAGATACCAGGCGTTTC
CCCCTGGAAGCTCCCTCGTGCGCTCTCCTGTTCCGACCCTGCCGCTTACCGGATACCTGTCCGCCTTTCT
CCCTTCGGGAAGCGTGGCGCTTTCTCATAGCTCACGCTGTTGGTATCTCAGTTCGGTGTAGGTCGTTCGC
TCCAAGCTGGGCTGTGTGCACGAACCCCCCGTTCAGCCCGACCGCTGCGCCTTATCCGGTAACTATCGTC
TTGAGTCCAACCCGGTAAGACACGACTTATCGCCACTGGCAGCAGCCATTGGTAACTGATTTAGAGGACT
TTGTCTTGAAGTTATGCACCTGTTAAGGCTAAACTGAAAGAACAGATTTTGGTGAGTGCGGTCCTCCAAC
CCACTTACCTTGGTTCAAAGAGTTGGTAGCTCAGCGAACCTTGAGAAAACCACCGTTGGTAGCGGTGGTT
TTTCTTTATTTATGAGATGATGAATCAATCGGTCTATCAAGTCAACGAACAGCTATTCCGTTACTCTAGA
TTTCAGTGCAATTTATCTCTTCAAATGTAGCACCTGAAGTCAGCCCCATACGATATAAGTTGTAATTCTC
ATGTTAGTCATGCCCCGCGCCCACCGGAAGGAGCTGACTGGGTTGAAGGCTCTCAAGGGCATCGGTCGAG
ATCCCGGTGCCTAATGAGTGAGCTAACTTACATTAATTGCGTTGCGCTCACTGCCCGCTTTCCAGTCGGG
AAACCTGTCGTGCCAGCTGCATTAATGAATCGGCCAACGCGCGGGGAGAGGCGGTTTGCGTATTGGGCGC
CAGGGTGGTTTTTCTTTTCACCAGTGAGACGGGCAACAGCTGATTGCCCTTCACCGCCTGGCCCTGAGAG
AGTTGCAGCAAGCGGTCCACGCTGGTTTGCCCCAGCAGGCGAAAATCCTGTTTGATGGTGGTTAACGGCG
GGATATAACATGAGCTGTCTTCGGTATCGTCGTATCCCACTACCGAGATGTCCGCACCAACGCGCAGCCC
GGACTCGGTAATGGCGCGCATTGCGCCCAGCGCCATCTGATCGTTGGCAACCAGCATCGCAGTGGGAACG
ATGCCCTCATTCAGCATTTGCATGGTTTGTTGAAAACCGGACATGGCACTCCAGTCGCCTTCCCGTTCCG
CTATCGGCTGAATTTGATTGCGAGTGAGATATTTATGCCAGCCAGCCAGACGCAGACGCGCCGAGACAGA
ACTTAATGGGCCCGCTAACAGCGCGATTTGCTGGTGACCCAATGCGACCAGATGCTCCACGCCCAGTCGC
GTACCGTCTTCATGGGAGAAAATAATACTGTTGATGGGTGTCTGGTCAGAGACATCAAGAAATAACGCCG
GAACATTAGTGCAGGCAGCTTCCACAGCAATGGCATCCTGGTCATCCAGCGGATAGTTAATGATCAGCCC
ACTGACGCGTTGCGCGAGAAGATTGTGCACCGCCGCTTTACAGGCTTCGACGCCGCTTCGTTCTACCATC
GACACCACCACGCTGGCACCCAGTTGATCGGCGCGAGATTTAATCGCCGCGACAATTTGCGACGGCGCGT
GCAGGGCCAGACTGGAGGTGGCAACGCCAATCAGCAACGACTGTTTGCCCGCCAGTTGTTGTGCCACGCG
GTTGGGAATGTAATTCAGCTCCGCCATCGCCGCTTCCACTTTTTCCCGCGTTTTCGCAGAAACGTGGCTG
GCCTGGTTCACCACGCGGGAAACGGTCTGATAAGAGACACCGGCATACTCTGCGACATCGTATAACGTTA
CTGGTTTCACATTCACCACCCTGAATTGACTCTCTTCCGGGCGCTATCATGCCATACCGCGAAAGGTTTT
GCGCCATTCGATGGTGTCCGGGATCTCGACGCTCTCCCTTATGCGACTCCTGCATTAGGAAATTAATACG
ACTCACTATAG
